>Addgene plasmid #199368 | pTS115 pHAGE2 CMVtetO2 MCS-3C-SUMOstar-22xGS-Alfa-P2A-TagBFP | addgene full sequence | sequence record 389900 | Addgene NGS Result
ACTTAGTAGTTGGAAGGGCTAATTCACTCCCAAAGAAGACAAGATATCCTTGATCTGTGGATCTACCACA
CACAAGGCTACTTCCCTGATTAGCAGAACTACACACCAGGGCCAGGGGTCAGATATCCACTGACCTTTGG
ATGGTGCTACAAGCTAGTACCAGTTGAGCCAGATAAGGTAGAAGAGGCCAATAAAGGAGAGAACACCAGC
TTGTTACACCCTGTGAGCCTGCATGGGATGGATGACCCGGAGAGAGAAGTGTTAGAGTGGAGGTTTGACA
GCCGCCTAGCATTTCATCACGTGGCCCGAGAGCTGCATCCGGAGTACTTCAAGAACTGCTGATATCGAGC
TTGCTACAAGGGACTTTCCGCTGGGGACTTTCCAGGGAGGCGTGGCCTGGGCGGGACTGGGGAGTGGCGA
GCCCTCAGATCCTGCATATAAGCAGCTGCTTTTTGCCTGTACTGGGTCTCTCTGGTTAGACCAGATCTGA
GCCTGGGAGCTCTCTGGCTAACTAGGGAACCCACTGCTTAAGCCTCAATAAAGCTTGCCTTGAGTGCTTC
AAGTAGTGTGTGCCCGTCTGTTGTGTGACTCTGGTAACTAGAGATCCCTCAGACCCTTTTAGTCAGTGTG
GAAAATCTCTAGCAGTGGCGCCCGAACAGGGACTTGAAAGCGAAAGGGAAACCAGAGGAGCTCTCTCGAC
GCAGGACTCGGCTTGCTGAAGCGCGCACGGCAAGAGGCGAGGGGCGGCGACTGGTGAGTACGCCAAAAAT
TTTGACTAGCGGAGGCTAGAAGGAGAGAGATGGGTGCGAGAGCGTCAGTATTAAGCGGGGGAGAATTAGA
TCGCGATGGGAAAAAATTCGGTTAAGGCCAGGGGGAAAGAAAAAATATAAATTAAAACATATAGTATGGG
CAAGCAGGGAGCTAGAACGATTCGCAGTTAATCCTGGCCTGTTAGAAACATCAGAAGGCTGTAGACAAAT
ACTGGGACAGCTACAACCATCCCTTCAGACAGGATCAGAAGAACTTAGATCATTATATAATACAGTAGCA
ACCCTCTATTGTGTGCATCAAAGGATAGAGATAAAAGACACCAAGGAAGCTTTAGACAAGATAGAGGAAG
AGCAAAACAAAAGTAAGACCACCGCACAGCAAGCGGCCGGCCGCTGATCTTCAGACCTGGAGGAGGAGAT
ATGAGGGACAATTGGAGAAGTGAATTATATAAATATAAAGTAGTAAAAATTGAACCATTAGGAGTAGCAC
CCACCAAGGCAAAGAGAAGAGTGGTGCAGAGAGAAAAAAGAGCAGTGGGAATAGGAGCTTTGTTCCTTGG
GTTCTTGGGAGCAGCAGGAAGCACTATGGGCGCAGCGTCAATGACGCTGACGGTACAGGCCAGACAATTA
TTGTCTGGTATAGTGCAGCAGCAGAACAATTTGCTGAGGGCTATTGAGGCGCAACAGCATCTGTTGCAAC
TCACAGTCTGGGGCATCAAGCAGCTCCAGGCAAGAATCCTGGCTGTGGAAAGATACCTAAAGGATCAACA
GCTCCTGGGGATTTGGGGTTGCTCTGGAAAACTCATTTGCACCACTGCTGTGCCTTGGAATGCTAGTTGG
AGTAATAAATCTCTGGAACAGATTTGGAATCACACGACCTGGATGGAGTGGGACAGAGAAATTAACAATT
ACACAAGCTTAATACACTCCTTAATTGAAGAATCGCAAAACCAGCAAGAAAAGAATGAACAAGAATTATT
GGAATTAGATAAATGGGCAAGTTTGTGGAATTGGTTTAACATAACAAATTGGCTGTGGTATATAAAATTA
TTCATAATGATAGTAGGAGGCTTGGTAGGTTTAAGAATAGTTTTTGCTGTACTTTCTATAGTGAATAGAG
TTAGGCAGGGATATTCACCATTATCGTTTCAGACCCACCTCCCAACCCCGAGGGGACCCGACAGGCCCGA
AGGAATAGAAGAAGAAGGTGGAGAGAGAGACAGAGACAGATCCATTCGATTAGTGAACGGATCTCGACGG
TATCGCCGAATTCACAAATGGCAGTATTCATCCACAATTTTAAAAGAAAAGGGGGGATTGGGGGGTACAG
TGCAGGGGAAAGAATAGTAGACATAATAGCAACAGACATACAAACTAAAGAATTACAAAAACAAATTACA
AAAATTCAAAATTTTCGGGTTTATTACAGGGACAGCAGAGATCCAGTTTGGACGCGTTGACATTGATTAT
TGACTAGTTATTAATAGTAATCAATTACGGGGTCATTAGTTCATAGCCCATATATGGAGTTCCGCGTTAC
ATAACTTACGGTAAATGGCCCGCCTGGCTGACCGCCCAACGACCCCCGCCCATTGACGTCAATAATGACG
TATGTTCCCATAGTAACGCCAATAGGGACTTTCCATTGACGTCAATGGGTGGAGTATTTACGGTAAACTG
CCCACTTGGCAGTACATCAAGTGTATCATATGCCAAGTACGCCCCCTATTGACGTCAATGACGGTAAATG
GCCCGCCTGGCATTATGCCCAGTACATGACCTTATGGGACTTTCCTACTTGGCAGTACATCTACGTATTA
GTCATCGCTATTACCATGGTGATGCGGTTTTGGCAGTACATCAATGGGCGTGGATAGCGGTTTGACTCAC
GGGGATTTCCAAGTCTCCACCCCATTGACGTCAATGGGAGTTTGTTTTGGCACCAAAATCAACGGGACTT
TCCAAAATGTCGTAACAACTCCGCCCCATTGACGCAAATGGGCGGTAGGCGTGTACGGTGGGAGGTCTAT
ATAAGCAGAGCTCTCCCTATCAGTGATAGAGATCTCCCTATCAGTGATAGAGATCGTCGACGAGCTCGTT
TAGTGAACCGTCAGATCGCCTGGAGACGCCATCCACGCTGTTTTGACCTCCATAGAAGACACCGGGACCG
ATCCAGCCTCCGGCTAGAGCGGCCGCCATGGGATCCGGTTCTGCTAGCGGTTCAGGTTCTACCGGTGGAT
CATCTAGAACTAGCGGTAGCTTAGAAGTTTTGTTTCAAGGTCCAGGTAGCGGATCTACCGGATCGGACTC
AGAAGTCAATCAAGAAGCTAAGCCAGAGGTCAAGCCAGAAGTCAAGCCTGAGACTCACATCAATTTAAAG
GTGTCCGATGGATCTTCAGAAATCTTCTTCAAGATCAAAAAGACCACTCCTTTAAGAAGGCTGATGGAAG
CGTTCGCTAAAAGACAGGGTAAGGAAATGGACTCTTTAACCTTCTTGTACGACGGTATTGAGATTCAAGC
TGATCAGACCCCTGAAGATTTGGACATGGAGGATAACGATATTATTGAGGCTCACAGAGAACAGATTGGT
GGCGGATCTGGAAGTGGATCTGGATCAGGAAGTGGTTCTGGATCAGGTAGTGGTTCTGGTAGTGGATCAC
CATCTCGCCTGGAAGAGGAACTGCGTCGTCGCCTGACCGAACCAACCGGAGGAAGCGGAGCTACTAACTT
CAGCCTGCTGAAGCAGGCTGGAGACGTGGAGGAGAACCCTGGACCTGGAACGGGCGGAGCTGGTTCAACG
TCTATGAGCGAGCTGATTAAGGAGAACATGCACATGAAGCTGTACATGGAGGGCACCGTGGACAACCATC
ACTTCAAGTGCACATCCGAGGGCGAAGGCAAGCCCTACGAGGGCACCCAGACCATGAGAATCAAGGTGGT
CGAGGGCGGCCCTCTCCCCTTCGCCTTCGACATCCTGGCTACTAGCTTCCTCTACGGCAGCAAGACCTTC
ATCAACCACACCCAGGGCATCCCCGACTTCTTCAAGCAGTCCTTCCCTGAGGGCTTCACATGGGAGAGAG
TCACCACATACGAAGACGGGGGCGTGCTGACCGCTACCCAGGACACCAGCCTCCAGGACGGCTGCCTCAT
CTACAACGTCAAGATCAGAGGGGTGAACTTCACATCCAACGGCCCTGTGATGCAGAAGAAAACACTCGGC
TGGGAGGCCTTCACCGAGACGCTGTACCCCGCTGACGGCGGCCTGGAAGGCAGAAACGACATGGCCCTGA
AGCTCGTGGGCGGGAGCCATCTGATCGCAAACATCAAGACCACATATAGATCCAAGAAACCCGCTAAGAA
CCTCAAGATGCCTGGCGTCTACTATGTGGACTACAGACTGGAAAGAATCAAGGAGGCCAACAACGAGACC
TACGTCGAGCAGCACGAGGTGGCAGTGGCCAGATACTGCGACCTCCCTAGCAAACTGGGGCACAAGCTTA
ATTAACTCGAGTAATCAACCTCTGGATTACAAAATTTGTGAAAGATTGACTGGTATTCTTAACTATGTTG
CTCCTTTTACGCTATGTGGATACGCTGCTTTAATGCCTTTGTATCATGCTATTGCTTCCCGTATGGCTTT
CATTTTCTCCTCCTTGTATAAATCCTGGTTGCTGTCTCTTTATGAGGAGTTGTGGCCCGTTGTCAGGCAA
CGTGGCGTGGTGTGCACTGTGTTTGCTGACGCAACCCCCACTGGTTGGGGCATTGCCACCACCTGTCAGC
TCCTTTCCGGGACTTTCGCTTTCCCCCTCCCTATTGCCACGGCGGAACTCATCGCCGCCTGCCTTGCCCG
CTGCTGGACAGGGGCTCGGCTGTTGGGCACTGACAATTCCGTGGTGTTGTTGGGGAAATCATCGTCCTTT
CCTTGGCTGCTCGCCTGTGTTGCCACCTGGATTCTGCGCGGGACGTCCTTCTGCTACGTCCCTTCGGCCC
TCAATCCAGCGGACCTTCCTTCCCGCGGCCTGCTGCCGGCTCTGCGGCCTCTTCCGCGTCTTCGCCTTCG
CCCTCAGACGAGTCGGATCTCCCTTTGGGCCGCCTCCCCGCCTGGTACCTTTAAGACCAATGACTTACAA
GGCAGCTGTAGATCTTAGCCACTTTTTAAAAGAAAAGGGGGGACTGGAAGGGCTAATTCACTCCCAACGA
AGACAAGATCACCTGCAGGACAGGCGCGCCCTGCTTTTTGCTTGTACTGGGTCTCTCTGGTTAGACCAGA
TCTGAGCCTGGGAGCTCTCTGGCTAACTAGGGAACCCACTGCTTAAGCCTCAATAAAGCTTGCCTTGAGT
GCTTCAAGTAGTGTGTGCCCGTCTGTTGTGTGACTCTGGTAACTAGAGATCCCTCAGACCCTTTTAGTCA
GTGTGGAAAATCTCTAGCACCCGGGCGATTAAGGAAAGGGCTAGATCATTCTTGAAGACGAAAGGGCCTC
GTGATACGCCTATTTTTATAGGTTAATGTCATGATAATAATGGTTTCTTAGACGTCAGGTGGCACTTTTC
GGGGAAATGTGCGCGGAACCCCTATTTGTTTATTTTTCTAAATACATTCAAATATGTATCCGCTCATGAG
ACAATAACCCTGATAAATGCTTCAATAATATTGAAAAAGGAAGAGTATGAGTATTCAACATTTCCGTGTC
GCCCTTATTCCCTTTTTTGCGGCATTTTGCCTTCCTGTTTTTGCTCACCCAGAAACGCTGGTGAAAGTAA
AAGATGCTGAAGATCAGTTGGGTGCACGAGTGGGTTACATCGAACTGGATCTCAACAGCGGTAAGATCCT
TGAGAGTTTTCGCCCCGAAGAACGTTTTCCAATGATGAGCACTTTTAAAGTTCTGCTATGTGGCGCGGTA
TTATCCCGTGTTGACGCCGGGCAAGAGCAACTCGGTCGCCGCATACACTATTCTCAGAATGACTTGGTTG
AGTACTCACCAGTCACAGAAAAGCATCTTACGGATGGCATGACAGTAAGAGAATTATGCAGTGCTGCCAT
AACCATGAGTGATAACACTGCGGCCAACTTACTTCTGACAACGATCGGAGGACCGAAGGAGCTAACCGCT
TTTTTGCACAACATGGGGGATCATGTAACTCGCCTTGATCGTTGGGAACCGGAGCTGAATGAAGCCATAC
CAAACGACGAGCGTGACACCACGATGCCTGTAGCAATGGCAACAACGTTGCGCAAACTATTAACTGGCGA
ACTACTTACTCTAGCTTCCCGGCAACAATTAATAGACTGGATGGAGGCGGATAAAGTTGCAGGACCACTT
CTGCGCTCGGCCCTTCCGGCTGGCTGGTTTATTGCTGATAAATCTGGAGCCGGTGAGCGTGGGTCTCGCG
GTATCATTGCAGCACTGGGGCCAGATGGTAAGCCCTCCCGTATCGTAGTTATCTACACGACGGGGAGTCA
GGCAACTATGGATGAACGAAATAGACAGATCGCTGAGATAGGTGCCTCACTGATTAAGCATTGGTAACTG
TCAGACCAAGTTTACTCATATATACTTTAGATTGATTTAAAACTTCATTTTTAATTTAAAAGGATCTAGG
TGAAGATCCTTTTTGATAATCTCATGACCAAAATCCCTTAACGTGAGTTTTCGTTCCACTGAGCGTCAGA
CCCCGTAGAAAAGATCAAAGGATCTTCTTGAGATCCTTTTTTTCTGCGCGTAATCTGCTGCTTGCAAACA
AAAAAACCACCGCTACCAGCGGTGGTTTGTTTGCCGGATCAAGAGCTACCAACTCTTTTTCCGAAGGTAA
CTGGCTTCAGCAGAGCGCAGATACCAAATACTGTTCTTCTAGTGTAGCCGTAGTTAGGCCACCACTTCAA
GAACTCTGTAGCACCGCCTACATACCTCGCTCTGCTAATCCTGTTACCAGTGGCTGCTGCCAGTGGCGAT
AAGTCGTGTCTTACCGGGTTGGACTCAAGACGATAGTTACCGGATAAGGCGCAGCGGTCGGGCTGAACGG
GGGGTTCGTGCACACAGCCCAGCTTGGAGCGAACGACCTACACCGAACTGAGATACCTACAGCGTGAGCT
ATGAGAAAGCGCCACGCTTCCCGAAGGGAGAAAGGCGGACAGGTATCCGGTAAGCGGCAGGGTCGGAACA
GGAGAGCGCACGAGGGAGCTTCCAGGGGGAAACGCCTGGTATCTTTATAGTCCTGTCGGGTTTCGCCACC
TCTGACTTGAGCGTCGATTTTTGTGATGCTCGTCAGGGGGGCGGAGCCTATGGAAAAACGCCAGCAACGC
GGCCTTTTTACGGTTCCTGGCCTTTTGCTGGCCTTTTGCTCACATGTTCTTTCCTGCGTTATCCCCTGAT
TCTGTGGATAACCGTATTACCGCCTTTGAGTGAGCTGATACCGCTCGCCGCAGCCGAACGACCGAGCGCA
GCGAGTCAGTGAGCGAGGAAGCGGAAGAGCGCCCAATACGCAAACCGCCTCTCCCCGCGCGTTGGCCGAT
TCATTAATGCAGCAAGCTCATGGCTGACTAATTTTTTTTATTTATGCAGAGGCCGAGGCCGCCTCGGCCT
CTGAGCTATTCCAGAAGTAGTGAGGAGGCTTTTTTGGAGGCCTAGGCTTTTGCAAAAAGCTCCCCGTGGC
ACGACAGGTTTCCCGACTGGAAAGCGGGCAGTGAGCGCAACGCAATTAATGTGAGTTAGCTCACTCATTA
GGCACCCCAGGCTTTACACTTTATGCTTCCGGCTCGTATGTTGTGTGGAATTGTGAGCGGATAACAATTT
CACACAGGAAACAGCTATGACATGATTACGAATTTCACAAATAAAGCATTTTTTTCACTGCATTCTAGTT
GTGGTTTGTCCAAACTCATCAATGTATCTTATCATGTCTGGATCAACTGGATAACTCAAGCTAACCAAAA
TCATCCCAAACTTCCCACCCCATACCCTATTACCACTGCCAATTACCTGTGGTTTCATTTACTCTAAACC
TGTGATTCCTCTGAATTATTTTCATTTTAAAGAAATTGTATTTGTTAAATATGTACTACAA
Features (pLannotate 1.2.2; 27 found; start..end, strand, type, name):
     10..339     +  CDS            nef (fragment): NEF_HV1BR - Experimental evidence at protein level: Swiss-Prot protein existence level 1. Extracellular Nef protein targets CD4(+) T-lymphocytes for apoptosis by interacting with CXCR4 surface receptors (PubMed:14990729). From Human immunodeficiency virus type 1 group M subtype B (isolate BRU/LAI) (HIV-1).
    387..644     +  LTR            5' LTR (truncated): truncated 5' long terminal repeat (LTR) from HIV-1
    691..816     +  misc_feature   HIV-1 Ψ: packaging signal of human immunodeficiency virus type 1
    800..1138    +  CDS            HIV-1 gag (fragment): gag protein from human immunodeficiency virus 1; gag
   1313..1546    +  misc_feature   RRE: The Rev response element (RRE) of HIV-1 allows for Rev-dependent mRNA export from the nucleus to the cytoplasm.
   1923..2023    +  CDS            Rev (fragment): human immunodeficiency virus 1 (HIV-1) Rev protein; rev; enhances nuclear export of unspliced and incompletely spliced viral mRNAs
   2068..2185    +  misc_feature   cPPT/CTS: central polypurine tract and central termination sequence of HIV-1
   2229..2608    +  enhancer       CMV enhancer: human cytomegalovirus immediate early enhancer
   2609..2812    +  promoter       CMV promoter: human cytomegalovirus (CMV) immediate early promoter
   2814..2833    +  promoter       PLtetO-1 promoter (fragment): modified phage lambda PL promoter with tet operator sites (Lutz and Bujard, 1997)
   2835..2854    +  promoter       PLtetO-1 promoter (fragment): modified phage lambda PL promoter with tet operator sites (Lutz and Bujard, 1997)
   2862..2895    +  promoter       TRE3GV promoter (fragment): 3rd-generation Tet-responsive promoter that can be activated by binding of Tet-On® 3G, optimized for retroviral and lentiviral vectors
   3073..3362    +  CDS            SUMO (fragment): cleavable ubiquitin-like protein tag; S. cerevisiae SMT3 (truncated)
   3574..4275    +  CDS            TagBFP: monomeric blue fluorescent protein mammalian codon-optimized
   4283..4871    +  misc_feature   WPRE: woodchuck hepatitis virus posttranscriptional regulatory element
   4866..4976    +  CDS            nef (fragment): NEF_SIVS4 - Experimental evidence at protein level: Swiss-Prot protein existence level 1. Interferes with TCR signaling from the cell membrane. Interacts with CD247/TCRZ (TCR zeta chain) and exert potent down- regulation of cell surface TCR/CD3 complexes. From Simian immunodeficiency virus (isolate F236/smH4) (SIV-sm) (Simian immunodeficiency virus sooty mangabey monkey).
   5019..5199    +  LTR            5' LTR (truncated): truncated 5' long terminal repeat (LTR) from HIV-1
   5332..5436    +  promoter       AmpR promoter: bla
   5437..6297    +  CDS            AmpR: β-lactamase; bla; confers resistance to ampicillin, carbenicillin, and related antibiotics
   6468..7056    +  rep_origin     ori: high-copy-number ColE1/pMB1/pBR322/pUC origin of replication
   7239..7293    +  CDS            lacI (fragment): lac repressor; lacI; The lac repressor binds to the lac operator to inhibit transcription in E. coli. This inhibition can be relieved by adding lactose or isopropyl-β-D-thiogalactopyranoside (IPTG).
   7299..7392    +  rep_origin     SV40 ori (fragment): SV40 origin of replication
   7417..7454    +  CDS            lacI (fragment): lac repressor; lacI; The lac repressor binds to the lac operator to inhibit transcription in E. coli. This inhibition can be relieved by adding lactose or isopropyl-β-D-thiogalactopyranoside (IPTG).
   7467..7488    +  protein_bind   CAP binding site: CAP binding activates transcription in the presence of cAMP. E. coli catabolite activator protein
   7503..7533    +  promoter       lac promoter: promoter for the E. coli lac operon
   7541..7557    +  protein_bind   lac operator: The lac repressor binds to the lac operator to inhibit transcription in E. coli. This inhibition can be relieved by adding lactose or isopropyl-β-D-thiogalactopyranoside (IPTG). lac repressor encoded by lacI
   7591..7674    +  polyA_signal   SV40 poly(A) signal (fragment): SV40 polyadenylation signal
