[The description below was written by a language model from this plasmid's Addgene catalogue record and pLannotate feature annotations shown in this document.]
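Description:
pTS115 is an empty lentiviral transfer plasmid built on the pHAGE2 backbone (7,831 bp in total) for doxycycline-inducible expression of a C-terminally tagged protein in mammalian cells. It is maintained in E. coli through a high-copy ColE1/pUC-type origin and an ampicillin resistance gene (β-lactamase). The annotated HIV-1 elements are those expected of a transfer vector: a truncated 5' LTR, the Ψ packaging signal with an adjoining gag fragment, the Rev response element for Rev-dependent nuclear export of the genomic RNA, the cPPT/CTS, and a second truncated LTR downstream of the cargo. Short nef, Rev, lac and SV40 fragments annotated elsewhere appear to be residual viral or backbone sequence rather than functional parts. The feature table shows no mammalian drug-selection marker.

The expression cassette uses the CMV enhancer and promoter followed by two tet operator sites (the CMVtetO2 arrangement). These allow the Tet repressor to block transcription until doxycycline is added, so a repressor-expressing host cell is presumably required, although the record does not specify one. No gene is inserted. A multiple cloning site lets an open reading frame be placed in frame with a 3C protease cleavage site, SUMOstar (annotated as an SMT3-derived SUMO fragment), a 22xGS flexible linker and the ALFA epitope tag. A P2A peptide then separates a codon-optimised TagBFP, so blue fluorescence reports transduction and expression without remaining fused to the protein of interest. A WPRE follows to enhance transcript expression. According to the associated publication, the vector supports nanobody-based purification of human protein complexes. In that setting the ALFA tag would serve as the capture handle and the protease-sensitive 3C and SUMOstar modules as options for release.
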