Addgene plasmid #199368: pTS115 pHAGE2 CMVtetO2 MCS-3C-SUMOstar-22xGS-Alfa-P2A-TagBFP
Purpose: (Empty Backbone) Lentiviral transfer plasmid for doxycycline inducible expression of a C-terminally 3C-SUMOstar-ALFA-P2A-BFP-tagged protein in mammalian cells.
Depositing lab: Rebecca Voorhees. Depositing organization: California Institute of Technology. Publication: A nanobody-based strategy for rapid and scalable purification of human protein complexes. Stevens TA, Tomaleri GP, Hazu M, Wei S, Nguyen VN, DeKalb C, Voorhees RM, Pleiner T. Nat Protoc. 2024 Jan;19(1):127-158. doi: 10.1038/s41596-023-00904-w. Epub 2023 Nov 16. PubMed 37974029.
Backbone
  Vector backbone: pHAGE2
  Backbone size (bp): 7831
  Vector type: Mammalian Expression, Lentiviral
  Tag / fusion protein: 3C-SUMOstar-ALFA-P2A-TagBFP (C terminal on insert)
Growth in bacteria
  Bacterial resistance: Ampicillin, 100 μg/mL
  Growth temperature: 37°C
  Growth strain: NEB Stable
  Copy number: High Copy
Gene/Insert
  Gene/Insert name: None
  Mutation: WT
  Tag / fusion protein: 3C-SUMOstar-ALFA-P2A-TagBFP (C terminal on insert)
Terms and licenses: Academic/Nonprofit Terms; Industry Terms: Not Available to Industry
Depositor comments: Please visit https://www.biorxiv.org/content/10.1101/2023.03.09.531980v1 for bioRxiv preprint.
How to cite: pTS115 pHAGE2 CMVtetO2 MCS-3C-SUMOstar-22xGS-Alfa-P2A-TagBFP was a gift from Rebecca Voorhees (Addgene plasmid # 199368 ; http://n2t.net/addgene:199368 ; RRID:Addgene_199368)
